Addgene plasmid #25167: FKBP06
Purpose: Bacterial expression for structure determination; may not be full ORF
Depositing lab: Cheryl Arrowsmith. Depositing organization: University of Toronto.
Backbone
  Vector backbone: pET28-MHL
  Backbone manufacturer: SGC
  Backbone size w/o insert (bp): 7325
  Vector type: Bacterial Expression
Growth in bacteria
  Bacterial resistance: Kanamycin, 50 μg/mL
  Growth temperature: 37°C
  Growth strain: DH5alpha
  Copy number: Low Copy
Gene/Insert
  Gene/Insert name: fkbp06.012.144 (alt names: PDB: 3B7X; FK506-binding protein 6)
  Species: H. sapiens (human)
  Insert size (bp): 399
  Entrez Gene: FKBP6 (a.k.a. FKBP36, SPGF77)
  Tag / fusion protein: His (N terminal on insert)
  Cloning method: Restriction Enzyme
  Sequencing primers: 5′ T7; 3′ T7-term
Terms and licenses: Academic/Nonprofit Terms; Industry Terms: Not Available to Industry
Depositor comments: PDB: 3B7X. http://www.thesgc.org/structures/3B7X/
How to cite: FKBP06 was a gift from Cheryl Arrowsmith (Addgene plasmid # 25167 ; http://n2t.net/addgene:25167 ; RRID:Addgene_25167)
