[The description below was written by a language model from this plasmid's Addgene catalogue record.]
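Description:
FKBP06 is a bacterial expression plasmid built on the pET28-MHL backbone, a pET28-derived vector from a structural genomics consortium, listed at 7325 bp without insert. It carries kanamycin resistance for selection and is recorded as low copy. No feature table accompanies the record, so the origin of replication and the promoter are not explicitly stated. However, the listed sequencing primers (T7 forward and T7 terminator reverse) indicate that the insert sits between a T7 promoter and T7 terminator. This is the usual arrangement for pET-type vectors, in which transcription depends on T7 RNA polymerase supplied by the expression host.

The insert is a 399 bp fragment of human FKBP6 (FK506-binding protein 6, also known as FKBP36), introduced by restriction enzyme cloning. The insert name, fkbp06.012.144, suggests that the fragment spans approximately residues 12 to 144, which matches the insert length, and the record itself cautions that the construct may not contain the full open reading frame. The fragment is fused to an N-terminal His tag, which allows the recombinant protein to be purified by immobilised metal affinity chromatography.

The stated purpose is bacterial production of protein for structure determination, and the depositor links the construct to a deposited crystal structure of this FKBP6 domain. It is therefore suited to making a defined, truncated FKBP6 fragment for structural or biochemical work, rather than to studies that need the full-length protein.
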