>Addgene plasmid #25167 | FKBP06 | depositor partial sequence | sequence record 11641 | Author sequence
GAAGGGGACGACGCCCCCGGCCAGTCCCTGTACGAGCGGTTAAGTCAGAGGATGCTGGACATCTCGGGGG
ACCGGGGCGTGCTGAAGGACGTCATCCGAGAAGGAGCTGGAGACCTAGTGGCGCCTGATGCTTCGGTGCT
AGTGAAATACTCGGGATACCTGGAACACATGGACAGACCCTTCGATTCTAATTACTTTAGGAAAACTCCT
CGGCTAATGAAACTTGGAGAGGATATTACACTGTGGGGCATGGAGCTGGGCCTTCTGAGCATGCGGAGAG
GAGAGCTGGCCAGGTTTCTGTTCAAACCGAACTACGCCTATGGAACGCTGGGCTGCCCTCCCTTGATCCC
CCCAAACACCACTGTCCTGTTTGAGATTGAGCTGCTTGACTTCCTGGAC
