>Addgene plasmid #25167 | FKBP06 | addgene partial sequence | sequence record 31244 | 25167 with T7
TCTGAATATTTTGTTTACTTTAAGAAGGAGATATACCATGCATCATCATCATCATCACAGCAGCGGCAGA
GAAAACTTGTATTTCCAGGGCGAAGGGGACGACGCCCCCGGCCAGTCCCTGTACGAGCGGTTAAGTCAGA
GGATGCTGGACATCTCGGGGGACCGGGGCGTGCTGAAGGACGTCATCCGAGAAGGAGCTGGAGACCTAGT
GGCGCCTGATGCTTCGGTGCTAGTGAAATACTCGGGATACCTGGAACACATGGACAGACCCTTCGATTCT
AATTACTTTAGGAAAACTCCTCGGCTAATGAAACTTGGAGAGGATATTACACTGTGGGGCATGGAGCTGG
GCCTTCTGAGCATGCGGAGAGGAGAGCTGGCCAGGTTTCTGTTCAAACCGAACTACGCCTATGGAACGCT
GGGCTGCCCTCCCTTGATCCCCCCAAACACCACTGTCCTGTTTGAGATTGAGCTGCTTGACTTCCTGGAC
TGATGACGAAGCTTGCGGCCGCACTCGAGCACCACCACCACCACCACTGAGATCCGGCTGCTAACAAAGC
CCGAAAGGAAGCTGAGTTGGCTGCTGCCACCGCTGAGCAATAACTAGCATAACCCCTTGGGGCCTCTAAA
CGGGTCTTGAGGGGTTTTTTGCTGAAAGGAGGAACTATATCCGGATTGGCGAATGGG
[100 nt withheld, positions 688-787]
TCTTCCCTTCCTTTCTCGCCACGTTC
[70 nt withheld, positions 814-883]
CTCGA
